Addgene plasmid #192589: PRS_8-eGFP
Purpose: AAV-vector for fluorescent labeling of noradrenergic neurons
Depositing lab: Simon Wiegert. Depositing organization: Universitaetsklinikum Hamburg-Eppendorf. Publication: A comparison of viral strategies and model systems to target norepinephrine neurons in the locus coeruleus reveals high variability in transgene expression patterns. Wissing C, Eschholz LS, Maheu M, Sauter K, Morellini F, Wiegert JS, Dieter A. PLoS Biol. 2025 Jul 7;23(7):e3003228. doi: 10.1371/journal.pbio.3003228. eCollection 2025 Jul. PubMed 40623068.
Backbone
  Vector backbone: pAAV2
  Backbone size w/o insert (bp): 4128
  Vector type: Mammalian Expression, AAV
Growth in bacteria
  Bacterial resistance: Ampicillin, 100 μg/mL
  Growth temperature: 37°C
  Growth strain: NEB Stable
  Copy number: High Copy
Gene/Insert
  Gene/Insert name: EGFP
  Species: Synthetic
  Insert size (bp): 720
  Promoter: PRSX8
  Cloning method: Restriction Enzyme; 5′ cloning site BamHI (not destroyed); 3′ cloning site HindIII (not destroyed)
Terms and licenses: Academic/Nonprofit Terms; Industry Terms: Not Available to Industry
Depositor comments: Please visit https://doi.org/10.1101/2022.01.22.477348 for bioRxiv preprint.
How to cite: PRS_8-eGFP was a gift from Simon Wiegert (Addgene plasmid # 192589 ; http://n2t.net/addgene:192589 ; RRID:Addgene_192589)
