[The description below was written by a language model from this plasmid's Addgene catalogue record and pLannotate feature annotations shown in this document.]
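Description:
PRS_8-eGFP is an adeno-associated virus transfer plasmid built on a pAAV2 backbone, designed for fluorescent labeling of noradrenergic neurons. It is maintained in bacteria as a high-copy plasmid through a ColE1/pUC-type origin and selected with ampicillin via the β-lactamase gene and its own promoter. An f1 phage origin is also present in the backbone, along with short remnants of pBR322 bom and rop sequences that are not functional units here. The sequenced record is about 4.8 kb.

The payload lies between AAV2 inverted terminal repeats, which are the cis elements needed for replication and packaging of the intervening DNA into AAV particles. The annotation detects the right-hand ITR in full but only short fragments of the left one, which may reflect the difficulty of sequencing or annotating these structured repeats rather than a real deletion. According to the catalogue entry, expression is driven by the PRSx8 promoter, a synthetic promoter commonly used to restrict expression to noradrenergic and adrenergic neurons. It is not annotated in the feature table but would fit the unannotated stretch between the left ITR and the reporter. It drives a 720 bp mammalian codon-optimized EGFP coding sequence cloned between BamHI and HindIII sites. Downstream, a WPRE enhances transcript stability and expression, and an SV40 polyadenylation signal, with an adjacent fragment of SV40 large T antigen sequence, terminates the transcript.

The construct is used to produce recombinant AAV for marking norepinephrine neurons. The associated study compared viral strategies for targeting these cells in the locus coeruleus.
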