Features (pLannotate 1.2.2; 15 found; start..end, strand, type, name):
     14..41      +  repeat_region  AAV2 ITR (fragment): inverted terminal repeat of adeno-associated virus serotype 2 inverted
     70..97      +  repeat_region  AAV2 ITR (fragment): inverted terminal repeat of adeno-associated virus serotype 2 inverted
    421..1140    +  CDS            EGFP: the original enhanced GFP (Yang et al., 1996) mammalian codon-optimized
   1160..1185    +  misc_feature   MCS (fragment): pBluescript multiple cloning site
   1185..1773    +  misc_feature   WPRE: woodchuck hepatitis virus posttranscriptional regulatory element
   1836..1919    +  CDS            large T antigen (fragment): large T antigen from SV40 (simian virus 40)
   1942..2023    +  polyA_signal   SV40 poly(A) signal: SV40 polyadenylation signal
   2102..2242    +  repeat_region  AAV2 ITR: inverted terminal repeat of adeno-associated virus serotype 2 inverted
   2247..2298    -  misc_feature   bom (fragment): basis of mobility region from pBR322
   2317..2772    +  rep_origin     f1 ori (sequence partly withheld): f1 bacteriophage origin of replication; arrow indicates direction of (+) strand synthesis
   2773..2822    -  misc_feature   bom (fragment): basis of mobility region from pBR322
   2924..2959    -  CDS            rop (fragment): Rop protein, which maintains plasmids at low copy number; rop
   3054..3158    +  promoter       AmpR promoter: bla
   3159..4019    +  CDS            AmpR: β-lactamase; bla; confers resistance to ampicillin, carbenicillin, and related antibiotics
   4190..4778    +  rep_origin     ori: high-copy-number ColE1/pMB1/pBR322/pUC origin of replication
>Addgene plasmid #192589 | PRS_8-eGFP | addgene full sequence | sequence record 379303 | Addgene NGS Result
GTCCTGCAGGCAGCTGCGCGCTCGCTCGCTCACTGAGGCCGCCCGGGCGTCGGGCGACCTTTGGTCGCCC
GGCCTCAGTGAGCGAGCGAGCGCGCAGAGAGGGAGTGGCCAACTCCATCACTAGGGGTTCCTGCGGCCGC
ACGCGTTTAATTAAAAACGCGTATTAGCTTCCGCTAGACAAATGTGATTACCCCCGCTAGACAAATGTGA
TTACCCGCGCTAGACAAATGTGATTACCCCGCTAGACAAATGTGATTACCCCCCGCTAGACAAATGTGAT
TACCCCCGCTAGACAAATGTGATTACCCGCGCTAGACAAATGTGATTACCCCGCTAGACAAATGTGATTA
CCCCCGACCAGGGCATAAATGGCCAGGTGGGACCAGAGATATCGCTAGCAAGGATCCACTAGTAGCCACC
ATGGTGAGCAAGGGCGAGGAGCTGTTCACCGGGGTGGTGCCCATCCTGGTCGAGCTGGACGGCGACGTAA
ACGGCCACAAGTTCAGCGTGTCCGGCGAGGGCGAGGGCGATGCCACCTACGGCAAGCTGACCCTGAAGTT
CATCTGCACCACCGGCAAGCTGCCCGTGCCCTGGCCCACCCTCGTGACCACCCTGACCTACGGCGTGCAG
TGCTTCAGCCGCTACCCCGACCACATGAAGCAGCACGACTTCTTCAAGTCCGCCATGCCCGAAGGCTACG
TCCAGGAGCGCACCATCTTCTTCAAGGACGACGGCAACTACAAGACCCGCGCCGAGGTGAAGTTCGAGGG
CGACACCCTGGTGAACCGCATCGAGCTGAAGGGCATCGACTTCAAGGAGGACGGCAACATCCTGGGGCAC
AAGCTGGAGTACAACTACAACAGCCACAACGTCTATATCATGGCCGACAAGCAGAAGAACGGCATCAAGG
TGAACTTCAAGATCCGCCACAACATCGAGGACGGCAGCGTGCAGCTCGCCGACCACTACCAGCAGAACAC
CCCCATCGGCGACGGCCCCGTGCTGCTGCCCGACAACCACTACCTGAGCACCCAGTCCGCCCTGAGCAAA
GACCCCAACGAGAAGCGCGATCACATGGTCCTGCTGGAGTTCGTGACCGCCGCCGGGATCACTCTCGGCA
TGGACGAGCTGTACAAGTAAAGGCGCGCCACCCCTGCAGGGAATTCGATATCAAGCTTATCGATAATCAA
CCTCTGGATTACAAAATTTGTGAAAGATTGACTGGTATTCTTAACTATGTTGCTCCTTTTACGCTATGTG
GATACGCTGCTTTAATGCCTTTGTATCATGCTATTGCTTCCCGTATGGCTTTCATTTTCTCCTCCTTGTA
TAAATCCTGGTTGCTGTCTCTTTATGAGGAGTTGTGGCCCGTTGTCAGGCAACGTGGCGTGGTGTGCACT
GTGTTTGCTGACGCAACCCCCACTGGTTGGGGCATTGCCACCACCTGTCAGCTCCTTTCCGGGACTTTCG
CTTTCCCCCTCCCTATTGCCACGGCGGAACTCATCGCCGCCTGCCTTGCCCGCTGCTGGACAGGGGCTCG
GCTGTTGGGCACTGACAATTCCGTGGTGTTGTCGGGGAAATCATCGTCCTTTCCTTGGCTGCTCGCCTAT
GTTGCCACCTGGATTCTGCGCGGGACGTCCTTCTGCTACGTCCCTTCGGCCCTCAATCCAGCGGACCTTC
CTTCCCGCGGCCTGCTGCCGGCTCTGCGGCCTCTTCCGCGTCTTCGCCTTCGCCCTCAGACGAGTCGGAT
CTCCCTTTGGGCCGCCTCCCCGCATCGATACCGAGCGCTGCTCGAGAGATCTGTGATAGCGGCCATCAAG
CTGGCCGCGACTCTAGATCATAATCAGCCATACCACATTTGTAGAGGTTTTACTTGCTTTAAAAAACCTC
CCACACCTCCCCCTGAACCTGAAACATAAAATGAATGCAATTGTTGTTGTTAACTTGTTTATTGCAGCTT
ATAATGGTTACAAATAAAGCAATAGCATCACAAATTTCACAAATAAAGCATTTTTTTCACTGCATTCTAG
TTGTGGTTTGTCCAAACTCATCAATGTATCAGCTTATCGATACCGCATGCACGTGCGGACCGAGCGGCCG
CAGGAACCCCTAGTGATGGAGTTGGCCACTCCCTCTCTGCGCGCTCGCTCGCTCACTGAGGCCGGGCGAC
CAAAGGTCGCCCGACGCCCGGGCTTTGCCCGGGCGGCCTCAGTGAGCGAGCGAGCGCGCAGCTGCCTGCA
GGGGCGCCTGATGCGGTATTTTCTCCTTACGCATCTGTGCGGTATTTCACACCGCATA
[95 nt withheld, positions 2299-2393]
T
[46 nt withheld, positions 2395-2440]
C
[141 nt withheld, positions 2442-2582]
CCTTTGACGTTGGAGTCCACGTTCTTT
[37 nt withheld, positions 2610-2646]
ACTCTATCTCGGGCTATTCTTTTGATTTATAAGGGATTTTGCCGATTTCGGTCTATTGGTTAAAAAATGA
GCTGATTTAACAAAAATTTAACGCGAATTTTAACAAAATATTAACGTTTACAATTTTATGGTGCACTCTC
AGTACAATCTGCTCTGATGCCGCATAGTTAAGCCAGCCCCGACACCCGCCAACACCCGCTGACGCGCCCT
GACGGGCTTGTCTGCTCCCGGCATCCGCTTACAGACAAGCTGTGACCGTCTCCGGGAGCTGCATGTGTCA
GAGGTTTTCACCGTCATCACCGAAACGCGCGAGACGAAAGGGCCTCGTGATACGCCTATTTTTATAGGTT
AATGTCATGATAATAATGGTTTCTTAGACGTCAGGTGGCACTTTTCGGGGAAATGTGCGCGGAACCCCTA
TTTGTTTATTTTTCTAAATACATTCAAATATGTATCCGCTCATGAGACAATAACCCTGATAAATGCTTCA
ATAATATTGAAAAAGGAAGAGTATGAGTATTCAACATTTCCGTGTCGCCCTTATTCCCTTTTTTGCGGCA
TTTTGCCTTCCTGTTTTTGCTCACCCAGAAACGCTGGTGAAAGTAAAAGATGCTGAAGATCAGTTGGGTG
CACGAGTGGGTTACATCGAACTGGATCTCAACAGCGGTAAGATCCTTGAGAGTTTTCGCCCCGAAGAACG
TTTTCCAATGATGAGCACTTTTAAAGTTCTGCTATGTGGCGCGGTATTATCCCGTATTGACGCCGGGCAA
GAGCAACTCGGTCGCCGCATACACTATTCTCAGAATGACTTGGTTGAGTACTCACCAGTCACAGAAAAGC
ATCTTACGGATGGCATGACAGTAAGAGAATTATGCAGTGCTGCCATAACCATGAGTGATAACACTGCGGC
CAACTTACTTCTGACAACGATCGGAGGACCGAAGGAGCTAACCGCTTTTTTGCACAACATGGGGGATCAT
GTAACTCGCCTTGATCGTTGGGAACCGGAGCTGAATGAAGCCATACCAAACGACGAGCGTGACACCACGA
TGCCTGTAGCAATGGCAACAACGTTGCGCAAACTATTAACTGGCGAACTACTTACTCTAGCTTCCCGGCA
ACAATTAATAGACTGGATGGAGGCGGATAAAGTTGCAGGACCACTTCTGCGCTCGGCCCTTCCGGCTGGC
TGGTTTATTGCTGATAAATCTGGAGCCGGTGAGCGTGGGTCTCGCGGTATCATTGCAGCACTGGGGCCAG
ATGGTAAGCCCTCCCGTATCGTAGTTATCTACACGACGGGGAGTCAGGCAACTATGGATGAACGAAATAG
ACAGATCGCTGAGATAGGTGCCTCACTGATTAAGCATTGGTAACTGTCAGACCAAGTTTACTCATATATA
CTTTAGATTGATTTAAAACTTCATTTTTAATTTAAAAGGATCTAGGTGAAGATCCTTTTTGATAATCTCA
TGACCAAAATCCCTTAACGTGAGTTTTCGTTCCACTGAGCGTCAGACCCCGTAGAAAAGATCAAAGGATC
TTCTTGAGATCCTTTTTTTCTGCGCGTAATCTGCTGCTTGCAAACAAAAAAACCACCGCTACCAGCGGTG
GTTTGTTTGCCGGATCAAGAGCTACCAACTCTTTTTCCGAAGGTAACTGGCTTCAGCAGAGCGCAGATAC
CAAATACTGTTCTTCTAGTGTAGCCGTAGTTAGGCCACCACTTCAAGAACTCTGTAGCACCGCCTACATA
CCTCGCTCTGCTAATCCTGTTACCAGTGGCTGCTGCCAGTGGCGATAAGTCGTGTCTTACCGGGTTGGAC
TCAAGACGATAGTTACCGGATAAGGCGCAGCGGTCGGGCTGAACGGGGGGTTCGTGCACACAGCCCAGCT
TGGAGCGAACGACCTACACCGAACTGAGATACCTACAGCGTGAGCTATGAGAAAGCGCCACGCTTCCCGA
AGGGAGAAAGGCGGACAGGTATCCGGTAAGCGGCAGGGTCGGAACAGGAGAGCGCACGAGGGAGCTTCCA
GGGGGAAACGCCTGGTATCTTTATAGTCCTGTCGGGTTTCGCCACCTCTGACTTGAGCGTCGATTTTTGT
GATGCTCGTCAGGGGGGCGGAGCCTATGGAAAAACGCCAGCAACGCGGCCTTTTTACGGTTCCTGGCCTT
TTGCTGGCCTTTTGCTCACAT
