>Addgene plasmid #192589 | PRS_8-eGFP | depositor partial sequence | sequence record 373154 | EGFP insert
ATGGTGAGCAAGGGCGAGGAGCTGTTCACCGGGGTGGTGCCCATCCTGGTCGAGCTGGACGGCGACGTAA
ACGGCCACAAGTTCAGCGTGTCCGGCGAGGGCGAGGGCGATGCCACCTACGGCAAGCTGACCCTGAAGTT
CATCTGCACCACCGGCAAGCTGCCCGTGCCCTGGCCCACCCTCGTGACCACCCTGACCTACGGCGTGCAG
TGCTTCAGCCGCTACCCCGACCACATGAAGCAGCACGACTTCTTCAAGTCCGCCATGCCCGAAGGCTACG
TCCAGGAGCGCACCATCTTCTTCAAGGACGACGGCAACTACAAGACCCGCGCCGAGGTGAAGTTCGAGGG
CGACACCCTGGTGAACCGCATCGAGCTGAAGGGCATCGACTTCAAGGAGGACGGCAACATCCTGGGGCAC
AAGCTGGAGTACAACTACAACAGCCACAACGTCTATATCATGGCCGACAAGCAGAAGAACGGCATCAAGG
TGAACTTCAAGATCCGCCACAACATCGAGGACGGCAGCGTGCAGCTCGCCGACCACTACCAGCAGAACAC
CCCCATCGGCGACGGCCCCGTGCTGCTGCCCGACAACCACTACCTGAGCACCCAGTCCGCCCTGAGCAAA
GACCCCAACGAGAAGCGCGATCACATGGTCCTGCTGGAGTTCGTGACCGCCGCCGGGATCACTCTCGGCA
TGGACGAGCTGTACAAGTAA
